>Addgene plasmid #175323 | pH6HTC_CCDC86-Halo | addgene full sequence | sequence record 345558 | Addgene NGS Result
ACCTGGCTCCCCCCGGGGTCAGCATGAGCCGAGCAAGCCACCTCCAGCTGGGGAGACGGTGACAGGCGGC
TTCGGGGCAAAGAAGCGAAAGGGTTCTTCATCCCAGGCCCCAGCGTCCAAGAAGTTGAATAAAGAGGAGC
TTCCTGTAATCCCGAAGGGGAAGCCCAAATCGGGGCGAGTGTGGAAGGACCGCTCCAAGAAAAGATTCTC
CCAGATGCTTCAGGACAAGCCCCTGCGCACATCGTGGCAGCGGAAGATGAAGGAACGACAGGAGAGGAAG
CTGGCCAAGGACTTTGCCCGTCACCTGGAGGAGGAGAAGGAGAGGCGCCGCCAGGAGAAGAAACAGCGCC
GGGCTGAGAACCTGAAACGCCGCCTGGAGAATGAGCGGAAGGCAGAGGTCGTCCAAGTGATCCGAAACCC
CGCCAAGCTCAAGCGGGCAAAGAAGAAGCAGCTGCGCTCCATTGAGAAGCGGGACACCCTGGCCCTGCTG
CAGAAGCAGCCGCCCCAGCAGCCGGCAGCCAAGATCGGGCCAACCACTGAGGATCTGTACTTTCAGAGCG
ATAACGATGGATCCGAAATCGGTACTGGCTTTCCATTCGACCCCCATTATGTGGAAGTCCTGGGCGAGCG
CATGCACTACGTCGATGTTGGTCCGCGCGATGGCACCCCTGTGCTGTTCCTGCACGGTAACCCGACCTCC
TCCTACGTGTGGCGCAACATCATCCCGCATGTTGCACCGACCCATCGCTGCATTGCTCCAGACCTGATCG
GTATGGGCAAATCCGACAAACCAGACCTGGGTTATTTCTTCGACGACCACGTCCGCTTCATGGATGCCTT
CATCGAAGCCCTGGGTCTGGAAGAGGTCGTCCTGGTCATTCACGACTGGGGCTCCGCTCTGGGTTTCCAC
TGGGCCAAGCGCAATCCAGAGCGCGTCAAAGGTATTGCATTTATGGAGTTCATCCGCCCTATCCCGACCT
GGGACGAATGGCCAGAATTTGCCCGCGAGACCTTCCAGGCCTTCCGCACCACCGACGTCGGCCGCAAGCT
GATCATCGATCAGAACGTTTTTATCGAGGGTACGCTGCCGATGGGTGTCGTCCGCCCGCTGACTGAAGTC
GAGATGGACCATTACCGCGAGCCGTTCCTGAATCCTGTTGACCGCGAGCCACTGTGGCGCTTCCCAAACG
AGCTGCCAATCGCCGGTGAGCCAGCGAACATCGTCGCGCTGGTCGAAGAATACATGGACTGGCTGCACCA
GTCCCCTGTCCCGAAGCTGCTGTTCTGGGGCACCCCAGGCGTTCTGATCCCACCGGCCGAAGCCGCTCGC
CTGGCCAAAAGCCTGCCTAACTGCAAGGCTGTGGACATCGGCCCGGGTCTGAATCTGCTGCAAGAAGACA
ACCCGGACCTGATCGGCAGCGAGATCGCGCGCTGGCTGTCTACTCTGGAGATTTCCGGTCATCATCACCA
TCACCACTAATAGTCAACCGCTGAGCAATAACTAGCATAACCCCTTGGGGCCTCTAAACGGGTCTTGAGG
GGTTTTTTGCTGAAAGGAGGAACTATATCCGGTTCGCTTGCTGTCCATAAAACCGCCCAGTCTAGCTATC
GCCATGTAAGCCCACTGCAAGCTACCTGCTTTCTCTTTGCGCTTGCGTTTTCCCTTGTCCAGATAGCCCA
GTAGCTGACATTCATCCGGGGTCAGCACCGTTTCTGCGGACTGGCTTTCTACGTAATGGTTTCTTAGACG
TCAGGTGGCACTTTTCGGGGAAATGTGCGCGGAACCCCTATTTGTTTATTTTTCTAAATACATTCAAATA
TGTATCCGCTCATGAGACAATAACCCTGATAAATGCTTCAATAATATTGAAAAAGGAAGAGTATGAGTAT
TCAACATTTCCGTGTCGCCCTTATTCCCTTTTTTGCGGCATTTTGCCTTCCTGTTTTTGCTCACCCAGAA
ACGCTGGTGAAAGTAAAAGATGCTGAAGATCAGTTGGGTGCACGAGTGGGTTACATCGAACTGGATCTCA
ACAGCGGTAAGATCCTTGAGAGTTTTCGCCCCGAAGAACGTTTTCCAATGATGAGCACTTTCAAAGTTCT
GCTATGTGGCGCGGTATTATCCCGTATTGACGCCGGGCAAGAGCAACTCGGTCGCCGCATACACTATTCT
CAGAATGACTTGGTTGAGTACTCACCAGTCACAGAAAAGCATCTTACGGATGGCATGACAGTAAGAGAAT
TATGCAGTGCTGCCATAACCATGAGTGATAACACTGCGGCCAACTTACTTCTGACAACTATCGGAGGACC
GAAGGAGCTAACCGCTTTTTTGCACAACATGGGGGATCATGTAACTCGCCTTGATCGTTGGGAACCGGAG
CTGAATGAAGCCATACCAAACGACGAGCGTGACACCACGATGCCTGTAGCAATGGCAACAACGTTGCGCA
AACTATTAACTGGCGAACTACTTACTCTAGCTTCCCGGCAACAATTAATAGACTGGATGGAGGCGGATAA
AGTTGCAGGACCACTTCTGCGCTCGGCCCTTCCGGCTGGCTGGTTTATTGCTGATAAATCTGGAGCCGGT
GAGCGTGGGTCTCGCGGTATCATTGCAGCACTGGGGCCAGATGGTAAGCCCTCCCGTATCGTAGTTATCT
ACACGACGGGGAGTCAGGCAACTATGGATGAACGAAATAGACAGATCGCTGAGATAGGTGCCTCACTGAT
TAAGCATTGGTAATTCGAAATGACCGACCAAGCGACGCCCAACCGGTATCAGCTCACTCAAAGGCGGTAA
TACGGTTATCCACAGAATCAGGGGATAACGCAGGAAAGAACATGTGAGCAAAAGGCCAGCAAAAGGCCAG
GAACCGTAAAAAGGCCGCGTTGCTGGCGTTTTTCCATAGGCTCCGCCCCCCTGACGAGCATCACAAAAAT
CGACGCTCAAGTCAGAGGTGGCGAAACCCGACAGGACTATAAAGATACCAGGCGTTTCCCCCTGGAAGCT
CCCTCGTGCGCTCTCCTGTTCCGACCCTGCCGCTTACCGGATACCTGTCCGCCTTTCTCCCTTCGGGAAG
CGTGGCGCTTTCTCATAGCTCACGCTGTAGGTATCTCAGTTCGGTGTAGGTCGTTCGCTCCAAGCTGGGC
TGTGTGCACGAACCCCCCGTTCAGCCCGACCGCTGCGCCTTATCCGGTAACTATCGTCTTGAGTCCAACC
CGGTAAGACACGACTTATCGCCACTGGCAGCAGCCACTGGTAACAGGATTAGCAGAGCGAGGTATGTAGG
CGGTGCTACAGAGTTCTTGAAGTGGTGGCCTAACTACGGCTACACTAGAAGGACAGTATTTGGTATCTGC
GCTCTGCTGAAGCCAGTTACCTTCGGAAAAAGAGTTGGTAGCTCTTGATCCGGCAAACAAACCACCGCTG
GTAGCGGTGGTTTTTTTGTTTGCAAGCAGCAGATTACGCGCAGAAAAAAAGGATTTCAAGAAGATCCTTT
GATCTTTTCTACGGGGTCTGACGCTCAGTGGAACGAAAACTCACGTTAAGGGCATATGATGGTAGTGTGG
GGTCTCCCCATGCGAGAGTAGGGAACTGCCAGGCATCAAATAAAACGAAAGGCTCAGTCGAAAGACTGGG
CCTTTCGTTTTATCTGTTGTTTGTCGGTGAACGCTCTCCTGAGTAGGACAAATCCGCCGGGAGCGGATTT
GAACGTTGCGAAGCAACGGCCCGGAGGGTGGCGGGCAGGACGCCCGCCATAAACTGCCAGGCATCAAATT
AAGCAGAAGGCCATCCTGACGGATGGCCTTTTTGCGTTTCTACAAACTCTTTTGTTTATTTTTCTAAATA
CATTCAAATATGTATCCGCTCATGGATCTCGATCCCGCGAAATTAATACGACTCACTATAGGGTATTTTA
ACTTTACTAAGGAGCGATCGCTTCCGAATTCCTACCGCGGATATATGGATACACCGTTAAGGCGCAGCCG
ACGGCTGGGAGGCCTAAGGCCCGAATCCCCCGAGAGCCTCACCTCAGTTTCGCGGACGAGACGGGCCCTT
GTGGAGTTCGAGTCGAACCCAGAAGAAACGAGGGAGCCCGGGTCTCCTCCGAGTGTGCAGCGGGCTGGCC
TGGGGTCCCCCGAAAGGCCGCCGAAGACAAGCCCAGGATCACCCCGTCTGCAGCAGGGTGCAGGCTTGGA
GTCACCCCAAGGGCAGCCAGAGCCAGGCGCAGCGTCCCCCCAGCGTCAGCAAGACCTACACCTGGAGTCG
CCTCAAAGACAGCCAGAGTACAGTCCTGAATCCCCACGATGTCAGCCGAAGCCAAGTGAGGAGGCACCAA
AGTGTTCTCAGGACCAGGGAGTACTGGCCTCGGAGTTGGCCCAGAATAAGGAGGAGCTGACCCCGGGGGC
CCCCCAGCATCAGCTACCGCCGGTCCCAGGATCACCAGAGCCTTACCCCGGTCAGCAAGCTCCCGGTCCG
GAGCCCTCTCAGCCACTACTGGAGCTGACACCCAGGGC
Features (pLannotate 1.2.2; 12 found; start..end, strand, type, name):
    539..559     +  CDS            TEV site: tobacco etch virus (TEV) protease recognition and cleavage site
    575..1458    +  CDS            HaloTag® (fragment): modified bacterial dehalogenase that forms covalent bonds with chloroalkane derivatives
   1502..1549    +  terminator     T7 terminator: transcription terminator for bacteriophage T7 RNA polymerase
   1559..1735    -  CDS            tnpA (fragment): TN5P_ECOLX - Also known as tnp. Experimental evidence at protein level: Swiss-Prot protein existence level 1. Mediates transposition of transposon Tn5 by a 'cut and paste' mechanism. First, the monomeric transposase binds the 19 bp inverted DNA repeats flanking the transposon. Then, dimerization of the DNA- bound transposase creates a synaptic DNA complex. After nicking of the first DNA strand, excision of the transposon proceeds through a series of intermediates. The transposase then mediates the insertion of the transposon at a new site by strand transfer. The activity of the wild- type tran
   1778..1882    +  promoter       AmpR promoter: bla
   1883..2743    +  CDS            AmpR: β-lactamase; bla; confers resistance to ampicillin, carbenicillin, and related antibiotics
   2901..3489    -  rep_origin     ori: high-copy-number ColE1/pMB1/pBR322/pUC origin of replication
   3607..3693    +  terminator     rrnB T1 terminator: Escherichia coli rrnB; transcription terminator T1 from the E. coli rrnB gene
   3785..3812    +  terminator     rrnB T2 terminator: transcription terminator T2 from the E. coli rrnB gene
   3831..3874    +  promoter       AmpR promoter (fragment): bla
   3894..3912    +  promoter       T7 promoter: promoter for bacteriophage T7 RNA polymerase
   3965..526     +  CDS            CCDC86 (across the origin): CCD86_HUMAN - Also known as CYCLON. Experimental evidence at protein level: Swiss-Prot protein existence level 1. From Homo sapiens (Human).
