[The description below was written by a language model from this plasmid's Addgene catalogue record and pLannotate feature annotations shown in this document.]
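Description:
pH6HTC_CCDC86-Halo is a 4.5 kb bacterial and cell-free expression plasmid built on a pH6HTC backbone from which the cer region has been removed. It is designed to produce human CCDC86 (also known as CYCLON) as a HaloTag fusion protein. It is maintained in E. coli at high copy through a ColE1/pUC-type origin of replication and selected with ampicillin via a β-lactamase (AmpR) gene driven by its own bla promoter.

The expression cassette is driven by a T7 promoter, so transcription depends on T7 RNA polymerase supplied by a suitable bacterial host or by a coupled in vitro transcription/translation system. The CCDC86 coding sequence, inserted by Gibson cloning, spans the numbering origin of the circular sequence record. It is followed on the same strand by a TEV protease recognition site and then HaloTag, with a T7 terminator closing the unit. The catalogue entry lists the C-terminal tag as HaloTag-6xHis; the His tag is not separately annotated in the feature table, and HaloTag is called only as a fragment. HaloTag is a modified bacterial dehalogenase that bonds covalently to chloroalkane ligands, allowing irreversible capture on ligand-coated resins or labelling, while the TEV site permits release of CCDC86 from the tag. The rrnB T1 and T2 terminators upstream of the T7 promoter insulate the cassette from read-through transcription. A short tnpA fragment and a partial bla promoter are also annotated and are probably backbone remnants.

The stated purpose is production of the HaloTag fusion protein, and the associated publication concerns large-scale identification of RNA-binding protein–RNA interactions by RAPseq.
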