Addgene plasmid #175323: pH6HTC_CCDC86-Halo
Purpose: Production of HaloTag fusion protein
Depositing lab: Claudia Kutter. Depositing organization: Karolinska Institutet. Publication: Large-scale identification of RBP-RNA interactions by RAPseq refines essentials of post-transcriptional gene regulation. Atanasoai I, Papavasileiou S, Preiß N, Kutter C. bioRxiv 2021.11.08.467743 10.1101/2021.11.08.467743.
Backbone
  Vector backbone: pH6HTC_minus_cer-region
  Vector type: Bacterial Expression ; Cell Free Expression
Growth in bacteria
  Bacterial resistance: Ampicillin, 100 μg/mL
  Growth temperature: 37°C
  Growth strain: DH5alpha
  Copy number: High Copy
Gene/Insert
  Gene/Insert name: CCDC86
  Species: H. sapiens (human)
  Entrez Gene: CCDC86
  Tag / fusion protein: HaloTag-6xHis (C terminal on backbone)
  Cloning method: Gibson Cloning
Terms and licenses: Academic/Nonprofit Terms; Industry Terms: Not Available to Industry
Depositor comments: Please visit https://doi.org/10.1101/2021.11.08.467743 for bioRxiv preprint.
How to cite: pH6HTC_CCDC86-Halo was a gift from Claudia Kutter (Addgene plasmid # 175323 ; http://n2t.net/addgene:175323 ; RRID:Addgene_175323)
